>Addgene plasmid #113452 | pLenti PA-mCit-NL | addgene full sequence | sequence record 218347 | Addgene NGS Result
CCCCGAGGGGACCCGACAGGCCCGAAGGAATAGAAGAAGAAGGTGGAGAGAGAGACAGAGACAGATCCAT
TCGATTAGTGAACGGATCGGCACTGCGTGCGCCAATTCTGCAGACAAATGGCAGTATTCATCCACAATTT
TAAAAGAAAAGGGGGGATTGGGGGGTACAGTGCAGGGGAAAGAATAGTAGACATAATAGCAACAGACATA
CAAACTAAAGAATTACAAAAACAAATTACAAAAATTCAAAATTTTCGGGTTTATTACAGGGACAGCAGAG
ATCCAGTTTGGTTAATTAACCCGTGTCGGCTCCAGATCTGGCCTCCGCGCCGGGTTTTGGCGCCTCCCGC
GGGCGCCCCCCTCCTCACGGCGAGCGCTGCCACGTCAGACGAAGGGCGCAGCGAGCGTCCTGATCCTTCC
GCCCGGACGCTCAGGACAGCGGCCCGCTGCTCATAAGACTCGGCCTTAGAACCCCAGTATCAGCAGAAGG
ACATTTTAGGACGGGACTTGGGTGACTCTAGGGCACTGGTTTTCTTTCCAGAGAGCGGAACAGGCGAGGA
AAAGTAGTCCCTTCTCGGCGATTCTGCGGAGGGATCTCCGTGGGGCGGTGAACGCCGATGATTATATAAG
GACGCGCCGGGTGTGGCACAGCTAGTTCCGTCGCAGCCGGGATTTGGGTCGCGGTTCTTGTTTGTGGATC
GCTGTGATCGTCACTTGGTGAGTAGCGGGCTGCTGGGCTGGCCGGGGCTTTCGTGGCCGCCGGGCCGCTC
GGTGGGACGGAAGCGTGTGGAGAGACCGCCAAGGGCTGTAGTCTGGGTCCGCGAGCAAGGTTGCCCTGAA
CTGGGGGTTGGGGGGAGCGCAGCAAAATGGCGGCTGTTCCCGAGTCTTGAATGGAAGACGCTTGTGAGGC
GGGCTGTGAGGTCGTTGAAACAAGGTGGGGGGCATGGTGGGCGGCAAGAACCCAAGGTCTTGAGGCCTTC
GCTAATGCGGGAAAGCTCTTATTCGGGTGAGATGGGCTGGGGCACCATCTGGGGACCCTGACGTGAAGTT
TGTCACTGACTGGAGAACTCGGTTTGTCGTCTGTTGCGGGGGCGGCAGTTATGGCGGTGCCGTTGGGCAG
TGCACCCGTACCTTTGGGAGCGCGCGCCCTCGTCGTGTCGTGACGTCACCCGTTCTGTTGGCTTATAATG
CAGGGTGGGGCCACCTGCCGGTAGGTGTGCGGTAGGCTTTTCTCCGTCGCAGGACGCAGGGTTCGGGCCT
AGGGTAGGCTCTCCTGAATCGACAGGCGCCGGACCTCTGGTGAGGGGAGGGATAAGTGAGGCGTCAGTTT
CTTTGGTCGGTTTTATGTACCTATCTTCTTAAGTAGCTGAAGCTCCGGTTTTGAACTATGCGCTCGGGGT
TGGCGAGTGTGTTTTGTGAAGTTTTTTAGGCACCTTTTGAAATGTAATCATTTGGGTCAATATGTAATTT
TCAGTGTTAGACTAGTAAATTGTCCGCTAAATTCTGGCCGTTTTTGGCTTTTTTGTTAGACGAAGCTTGG
GCCCGGGAATTAATTCGCTAGCACCATGGTGGACAACAAATTCAACAAAGAACAACAAAACGCGTTCTAT
GAGATCTTACATTTACCTAACTTAAACGAAGAACAACGAAACGCCTTCATCCAAAGTTTAAAAGATGACC
CAAGCCAAAGCGCTAACCTTTTAGCAGAAGCTAAAAAGCTAAATGATGCTCAGGCGCCGAAAGTAGACAA
CAAATTCAACAAAGAACAACAAAACGCGTTCTATGAGATCTTACATTTACCTAACTTAAACGAAGAACAA
CGAAACGCCTTCATCCAAAGTTTAAAAGATGACCCAAGCCAAAGCGCTAACCTTTTAGCAGAAGCTAAAA
AGCTAAATGGTGCTCAGGCGCCGAAAGTAGACGCGAACTCGGAATTCGGCTCGGGCTCGGTATCGAAAGG
TGAAGAGCTGTTTACTGGCGTCGTGCCCATTTTGGTGGAACTTGACGGTGACGTGAACGGTCACAAATTC
TCAGTCTCGGGAGAAGGCGAGGGGGACGCGACATATGGGAAACTCACACTGAAGTTCATCTGCACGACTG
GAAAGCTGCCTGTCCCTTGGCCTACACTCGTCACGACGTTCGGTTATGGTTTGATGTGTTTCGCAAGATA
TCCTGACCACATGAAACAGCATGATTTCTTTAAGAGCGCCATGCCCGAAGGTTATGTCCAGGAGAGGACT
ATCTTCTTTAAGGACGATGGGAACTACAAGACTCGGGCAGAGGTGAAATTTGAGGGGGACACGCTTGTGA
ATAGAATCGAACTCAAAGGCATCGATTTCAAGGAGGATGGAAACATTCTCGGACACAAACTTGAGTACAA
TTACAACAGCCACAACGTGTATATCATGGCGGACAAACAGAAGAATGGAATCAAAGTGAACTTCAAGATC
AGACACAATATCGAAGATGGGTCAGTGCAGCTGGCTGATCATTACCAGCAGAATACGCCCATCGGGGACG
GTCCAGTCTTGTTGCCGGATAACCACTACCTTTCATACCAGTCGAAGTTGTCCAAAGACCCCAACGAGAA
GAGGGATCACATGGTGCTTCTTGAATTTGTCACAGCCGCTGGTAAGCTTACAAGTTTGTACAAAAAAGCA
GGCTTCGCCACCATGGTCTTCACACTCGAAGATTTCGTTGGGGACTGGCGACAGACAGCCGGCTACAACC
TGGACCAAGTCCTTGAACAGGGAGGTGTGTCCAGTTTGTTTCAGAATCTCGGGGTGTCCGTAACTCCGAT
CCAAAGGATTGTCCTGAGCGGTGAAAATGGGCTGAAGATCGACATCCATGTCATCATCCCGTATGAAGGT
CTGAGCGGCGACCAAATGGGCCAGATCGAAAAAATTTTTAAGGTGGTGTACCCTGTGGATGATCATCACT
TTAAGGTGATCCTGCACTATGGCACACTGGTAATCGACGGGGTTACGCCGAACATGATCGACTATTTCGG
ACGGCCGTATGAAGGCATCGCCGTGTTCGACGGCAAAAAGATCACTGTAACAGGGACCCTGTGGAACGGC
AACAAAATTATCGACGAGCGCCTGATCAACCCCGACGGCTCCCTGCTGTTCCGAGTAACCATCAACGGAG
TGACCGGCTGGCGGCTGTGCGAACGCATTCTGGCGGACCCAGCTTTCTTGTACAAAGTGGTGTAACTCGA
GTCTAGAATTCGATATCAAGCTTATCGATAATCAACCTCTGGATTACAAAATTTGTGAAAGATTGACTGG
TATTCTTAACTATGTTGCTCCTTTTACGCTATGTGGATACGCTGCTTTAATGCCTTTGTATCATGCTATT
GCTTCCCGTATGGCTTTCATTTTCTCCTCCTTGTATAAATCCTGGTTGCTGTCTCTTTATGAGGAGTTGT
GGCCCGTTGTCAGGCAACGTGGCGTGGTGTGCACTGTGTTTGCTGACGCAACCCCCACTGGTTGGGGCAT
TGCCACCACCTGTCAGCTCCTTTCCGGGACTTTCGCTTTCCCCCTCCCTATTGCCACGGCGGAACTCATC
GCCGCCTGCCTTGCCCGCTGCTGGACAGGGGCTCGGCTGTTGGGCACTGACAATTCCGTGGTGTTGTCGG
GGAAATCATCGTCCTTTCCTTGGCTGCTCGCCTGTGTTGCCACCTGGATTCTGCGCGGGACGTCCTTCTG
CTACGTCCCTTCGGCCCTCAATCCAGCGGACCTTCCTTCCCGCGGCCTGCTGCCGGCTCTGCGGCCTCTT
CCGCGTCTTCGCCTTCGCCCTCAGACGAGTCGGATCTCCCTTTGGGCCGCCTCCCCGCATCGATACCGTC
GACCTCGAGACCTAGAAAAACATGGAGCAATCACAAGTAGCAATACAGCAGCTACCAATGCTGATTGTGC
CTGGCTAGAAGCACAAGAGGAGGAGGAGGTGGGTTTTCCAGTCACACCTCAGGTACCTTTAAGACCAATG
ACTTACAAGGCAGCTGTAGATCTTAGCCACTTTTTAAAAGAAAAGGGGGGACTGGAAGGGCTAATTCACT
CCCAACGAAGACAAGATATCCTTGATCTGTGGATCTACCACACACAAGGCTACTTCCCTGATTGGCAGAA
CTACACACCAGGGCCAGGGATCAGATATCCACTGACCTTTGGATGGTGCTACAAGCTAGTACCAGTTGAG
CAAGAGAAGGTAGAAGAAGCCAATGAAGGAGAGAACACCCGCTTGTTACACCCTGTGAGCCTGCATGGGA
TGGATGACCCGGAGAGAGAAGTATTAGAGTGGAGGTTTGACAGCCGCCTAGCATTTCATCACATGGCCCG
AGAGCTGCATCCGGACTGTACTGGGTCTCTCTGGTTAGACCAGATCTGAGCCTGGGAGCTCTCTGGCTAA
CTAGGGAACCCACTGCTTAAGCCTCAATAAAGCTTGCCTTGAGTGCTTCAAGTAGTGTGTGCCCGTCTGT
TGTGTGACTCTGGTAACTAGAGATCCCTCAGACCCTTTTAGTCAGTGTGGAAAATCTCTAGCAGGGCCCG
TTTAAACCCGCTGATCAGCCTCGACTGTGCCTTCTAGTTGCCAGCCATCTGTTGTTTGCCCCTCCCCCGT
GCCTTCCTTGACCCTGGAAGGTGCCACTCCCACTGTCCTTTCCTAATAAAATGAGGAAATTGCATCGCAT
TGTCTGAGTAGGTGTCATTCTATTCTGGGGGGTGGGGTGGGGCAGGACAGCAAGGGGGAGGATTGGGAAG
ACAATAGCAGGCATGCTGGGGATGCGGTGGGCTCTATGGCTTCTGAGGCGGAAAGAACCAGCTGGGGCTC
TAGGGGGTATCCCC
[124 nt withheld, positions 4845-4968]
C
[91 nt withheld, positions 4970-5060]
A
[49 nt withheld, positions 5062-5110]
CCTTTGACGTTGGAGTCCACGTTCTTT
[37 nt withheld, positions 5138-5174]
ACCCTATCTCGGTCTATTCTTTTGATTTATAAGGGATTTTGCCGATTTCGGCCTATTGGTTAAAAAATGA
GCTGATTTAACAAAAATTTAACGCGAATTAATTCTGTGGAATGTGTGTCAGTTAGGGTGTGGAAAGTCCC
CAGGCTCCCCAGCAGGCAGAAGTATGCAAAGCATGCATCTCAATTAGTCAGCAACCAGGTGTGGAAAGTC
CCCAGGCTCCCCAGCAGGCAGAAGTATGCAAAGCATGCATCTCAATTAGTCAGCAACCATAGTCCCGCCC
CTAACTCCGCCCATCCCGCCCCTAACTCCGCCCAGTTCCGCCCATTCTCCGCCCCATGGCTGACTAATTT
TTTTTATTTATGCAGAGGCCGAGGCCGCCTCTGCCTCTGAGCTATTCCAGAAGTAGTGAGGAGGCTTTTT
TGGAGGCCTAGGCTTTTGCAAAAAGCTCCCGGGAGCTTGTATATCCATTTTCGGATCTGATCAGCACGTG
TTGACAATTAATCATCGGCATAGTATATCGGCATAGTATAATACGACAAGGTGAGGAACTAAACCATGGC
CAAGTTGACCAGTGCCGTTCCGGTGCTCACCGCGCGCGACGTCGCCGGAGCGGTCGAGTTCTGGACCGAC
CGGCTCGGGTTCTCCCGGGACTTCGTGGAGGACGACTTCGCCGGTGTGGTCCGGGACGACGTGACCCTGT
TCATCAGCGCGGTCCAGGACCAGGTGGTGCCGGACAACACCCTGGCCTGGGTGTGGGTGCGCGGCCTGGA
CGAGCTGTACGCCGAGTGGTCGGAGGTCGTGTCCACGAACTTCCGGGACGCCTCCGGGCCGGCCATGACC
GAGATCGGCGAGCAGCCGTGGGGGCGGGAGTTCGCCCTGCGCGACCCGGCCGGCAACTGCGTGCACTTCG
TGGCCGAGGAGCAGGACTGACACGTGCTACGAGATTTCGATTCCACCGCCGCCTTCTATGAAAGGTTGGG
CTTCGGAATCGTTTTCCGGGACGCCGGCTGGATGATCCTCCAGCGCGGGGATCTCATGCTGGAGTTCTTC
GCCCACCCCAACTTGTTTATTGCAGCTTATAATGGTTACAAATAAAGCAATAGCATCACAAATTTCACAA
ATAAAGCATTTTTTTCACTGCATTCTAGTTGTGGTTTGTCCAAACTCATCAATGTATCTTATCATGTCTG
TATACCGTCGACCTCTAGCTAGAGCTTGGCGTAATCATGGTCATAGCTGTTTCCTGTGTGAAATTGTTAT
CCGCTCACAATTCCACACAACATACGAGCCGGAAGCATAAAGTGTAAAGCCTGGGGTGCCTAATGAGTGA
GCTAACTCACATTAATTGCGTTGCGCTCACTGCCCGCTTTCCAGTCGGGAAACCTGTCGTGCCAGCTGCA
TTAATGAATCGGCCAACGCGCGGGGAGAGGCGGTTTGCGTATTGGGCGCTCTTCCGCTTCCTCGCTCACT
GACTCGCTGCGCTCGGTCGTTCGGCTGCGGCGAGCGGTATCAGCTCACTCAAAGGCGGTAATACGGTTAT
CCACAGAATCAGGGGATAACGCAGGAAAGAACATGTGAGCAAAAGGCCAGCAAAAGGCCAGGAACCGTAA
AAAGGCCGCGTTGCTGGCGTTTTTCCATAGGCTCCGCCCCCCTGACGAGCATCACAAAAATCGACGCTCA
AGTCAGAGGTGGCGAAACCCGACAGGACTATAAAGATACCAGGCGTTTCCCCCTGGAAGCTCCCTCGTGC
GCTCTCCTGTTCCGACCCTGCCGCTTACCGGATACCTGTCCGCCTTTCTCCCTTCGGGAAGCGTGGCGCT
TTCTCATAGCTCACGCTGTAGGTATCTCAGTTCGGTGTAGGTCGTTCGCTCCAAGCTGGGCTGTGTGCAC
GAACCCCCCGTTCAGCCCGACCGCTGCGCCTTATCCGGTAACTATCGTCTTGAGTCCAACCCGGTAAGAC
ACGACTTATCGCCACTGGCAGCAGCCACTGGTAACAGGATTAGCAGAGCGAGGTATGTAGGCGGTGCTAC
AGAGTTCTTGAAGTGGTGGCCTAACTACGGCTACACTAGAAGAACAGTATTTGGTATCTGCGCTCTGCTG
AAGCCAGTTACCTTCGGAAAAAGAGTTGGTAGCTCTTGATCCGGCAAACAAACCACCGCTGGTAGCGGTG
GTTTTTTTGTTTGCAAGCAGCAGATTACGCGCAGAAAAAAAGGATCTCAAGAAGATCCTTTGATCTTTTC
TACGGGGTCTGACGCTCAGTGGAACGAAAACTCACGTTAAGGGATTTTGGTCATGAGATTATCAAAAAGG
ATCTTCACCTAGATCCTTTTAAATTAAAAATGAAGTTTTAAATCAATCTAAAGTATATATGAGTAAACTT
GGTCTGACAGTTACCAATGCTTAATCAGTGAGGCACCTATCTCAGCGATCTGTCTATTTCGTTCATCCAT
AGTTGCCTGACTCCCCGTCGTGTAGATAACTACGATACGGGAGGGCTTACCATCTGGCCCCAGTGCTGCA
ATGATACCGCGAGACCCACGCTCACCGGCTCCAGATTTATCAGCAATAAACCAGCCAGCCGGAAGGGCCG
AGCGCAGAAGTGGTCCTGCAACTTTATCCGCCTCCATCCAGTCTATTAATTGTTGCCGGGAAGCTAGAGT
AAGTAGTTCGCCAGTTAATAGTTTGCGCAACGTTGTTGCCATTGCTACAGGCATCGTGGTGTCACGCTCG
TCGTTTGGTATGGCTTCATTCAGCTCCGGTTCCCAACGATCAAGGCGAGTTACATGATCCCCCATGTTGT
GCAAAAAAGCGGTTAGCTCCTTCGGTCCTCCGATCGTTGTCAGAAGTAAGTTGGCCGCAGTGTTATCACT
CATGGTTATGGCAGCACTGCATAATTCTCTTACTGTCATGCCATCCGTAAGATGCTTTTCTGTGACTGGT
GAGTACTCAACCAAGTCATTCTGAGAATAGTGTATGCGGCGACCGAGTTGCTCTTGCCCGGCGTCAATAC
GGGATAATACCGCGCCACATAGCAGAACTTTAAAAGTGCTCATCATTGGAAAACGTTCTTCGGGGCGAAA
ACTCTCAAGGATCTTACCGCTGTTGAGATCCAGTTCGATGTAACCCACTCGTGCACCCAACTGATCTTCA
GCATCTTTTACTTTCACCAGCGTTTCTGGGTGAGCAAAAACAGGAAGGCAAAATGCCGCAAAAAAGGGAA
TAAGGGCGACACGGAAATGTTGAATACTCATACTCTTCCTTTTTCAATATTATTGAAGCATTTATCAGGG
TTATTGTCTCATGAGCGGATACATATTTGAATGTATTTAGAAAAATAAACAAATAGGGGTTCCGCGCACA
TTTCCCCGAAAAGTGCCACCTGACGTCGACGGATCGGGAGATCTCCCGATCCCCTATGGTGCACTCTCAG
TACAATCTGCTCTGATGCCGCATAGTTAAGCCAGTATCTGCTCCCTGCTTGTGTGTTGGAGGTCGCTGAG
TAGTGCGCGAGCAAAATTTAAGCTACAACAAGGCAAGGCTTGACCGACAATTGCATGAAGAATCTGCTTA
GGGTTAGGCGTTTTGCGCTGCTTCGCGATGTACGGGCCAGATATACGCGTTGACATTGATTATTGACTAG
TTATTAATAGTAATCAATTACGGGGTCATTAGTTCATAGCCCATATATGGAGTTCCGCGTTACATAACTT
ACGGTAAATGGCCCGCCTGGCTGACCGCCCAACGACCCCCGCCCATTGACGTCAATAATGACGTATGTTC
CCATAGTAACGCCAATAGGGACTTTCCATTGACGTCAATGGGTGGAGTATTTACGGTAAACTGCCCACTT
GGCAGTACATCAAGTGTATCATATGCCAAGTACGCCCCCTATTGACGTCAATGACGGTAAATGGCCCGCC
TGGCATTATGCCCAGTACATGACCTTATGGGACTTTCCTACTTGGCAGTACATCTACGTATTAGTCATCG
CTATTACCATGGTGATGCGGTTTTGGCAGTACATCAATGGGCGTGGATAGCGGTTTGACTCACGGGGATT
TCCAAGTCTCCACCCCATTGACGTCAATGGGAGTTTGTTTTGGCACCAAAATCAACGGGACTTTCCAAAA
TGTCGTAACAACTCCGCCCCATTGACGCAAATGGGCGGTAGGCGTGTACGGTGGGAGGTCTATATAAGCA
GCGCGTTTTGCCTGTACTGGGTCTCTCTGGTTAGACCAGATCTGAGCCTGGGAGCTCTCTGGCTAACTAG
GGAACCCACTGCTTAAGCCTCAATAAAGCTTGCCTTGAGTGCTTCAAGTAGTGTGTGCCCGTCTGTTGTG
TGACTCTGGTAACTAGAGATCCCTCAGACCCTTTTAGTCAGTGTGGAAAATCTCTAGCAGTGGCGCCCGA
ACAGGGACTTGAAAGCGAAAGGGAAACCAGAGGAGCTCTCTCGACGCAGGACTCGGCTTGCTGAAGCGCG
CACGGCAAGAGGCGAGGGGCGGCGACTGGTGAGTACGCCAAAAATTTTGACTAGCGGAGGCTAGAAGGAG
AGAGATGGGTGCGAGAGCGTCAGTATTAAGCGGGGGAGAATTAGATCGCGATGGGAAAAAATTCGGTTAA
GGCCAGGGGGAAAGAAAAAATATAAATTAAAACATATAGTATGGGCAAGCAGGGAGCTAGAACGATTCGC
AGTTAATCCTGGCCTGTTAGAAACATCAGAAGGCTGTAGACAAATACTGGGACAGCTACAACCATCCCTT
CAGACAGGATCAGAAGAACTTAGATCATTATATAATACAGTAGCAACCCTCTATTGTGTGCATCAAAGGA
TAGAGATAAAAGACACCAAGGAAGCTTTAGACAAGATAGAGGAAGAGCAAAACAAAAGTAAGACCACCGC
ACAGCAAGCGGCCGCTGATCTTCAGACCTGGAGGAGGAGATATGAGGGACAATTGGAGAAGTGAATTATA
TAAATATAAAGTAGTAAAAATTGAACCATTAGGAGTAGCACCCACCAAGGCAAAGAGAAGAGTGGTGCAG
AGAGAAAAAAGAGCAGTGGGAATAGGAGCTTTGTTCCTTGGGTTCTTGGGAGCAGCAGGAAGCACTATGG
GCGCAGCGTCAATGACGCTGACGGTACAGGCCAGACAATTATTGTCTGGTATAGTGCAGCAGCAGAACAA
TTTGCTGAGGGCTATTGAGGCGCAACAGCATCTGTTGCAACTCACAGTCTGGGGCATCAAGCAGCTCCAG
GCAAGAATCCTGGCTGTGGAAAGATACCTAAAGGATCAACAGCTCCTGGGGATTTGGGGTTGCTCTGGAA
AACTCATTTGCACCACTGCTGTGCCTTGGAATGCTAGTTGGAGTAATAAATCTCTGGAACAGATTTGGAA
TCACACGACCTGGATGGAGTGGGACAGAGAAATTAACAATTACACAAGCTTAATACACTCCTTAATTGAA
GAATCGCAAAACCAGCAAGAAAAGAATGAACAAGAATTATTGGAATTAGATAAATGGGCAAGTTTGTGGA
ATTGGTTTAACATAACAAATTGGCTGTGGTATATAAAATTATTCATAATGATAGTAGGAGGCTTGGTAGG
TTTAAGAATAGTTTTTGCTGTACTTTCTATAGTGAATAGAGTTAGGCAGGGATATTCACCATTATCGTTT
CAGACCCACCTCCCAA
Features (pLannotate 1.2.2; 34 found; start..end, strand, type, name):
    138..255     +  misc_feature   cPPT/CTS: central polypurine tract and central termination sequence of HIV-1
    320..1531    +  promoter       UbC promoter: human ubiquitin C promoter
   1569..1742    +  CDS            ProtA: IgG-binding unit of Staphylococcus aureus protein A
   1746..1916    +  CDS            ProtA: IgG-binding unit of Staphylococcus aureus protein A
   1950..2654    +  CDS            mCitrine: mCitrine is a basic (constitutively fluorescent) yellow fluorescent protein published in 2001, derived from Aequorea victoria.
   2673..3185    +  CDS            Nluc: NanoLuc® luciferase human codon-optimized
   3187..3211    -  protein_bind   attB2: mutant version of attB; recombination site for the Gateway® BP reaction BP Clonase™
   3226..3250    +  misc_feature   MCS (fragment): pBluescript multiple cloning site
   3250..3838    +  misc_feature   WPRE: woodchuck hepatitis virus posttranscriptional regulatory element
   3775..4356    +  CDS            nef (fragment): NEF_HV1H2 - Experimental evidence at protein level: Swiss-Prot protein existence level 1. Extracellular Nef protein targets CD4(+) T-lymphocytes for apoptosis by interacting with CXCR4 surface receptors. From Human immunodeficiency virus type 1 group M subtype B (isolate HXB2) (HIV-1).
   4363..4543    +  LTR            5' LTR (truncated): truncated 5' long terminal repeat (LTR) from HIV-1
   4575..4799    +  polyA_signal   bGH poly(A) signal: bovine growth hormone polyadenylation signal
   4803..4824    +  promoter       SV40 promoter (fragment): SV40 enhancer and early promoter
   4845..5273    +  rep_origin     f1 ori (sequence partly withheld): f1 bacteriophage origin of replication; arrow indicates direction of (+) strand synthesis
   5287..5616    +  promoter       SV40 promoter: SV40 enhancer and early promoter
   5664..5711    +  promoter       EM7 promoter: synthetic bacterial promoter&nbsp
   5730..6104    +  CDS            BleoR: antibiotic-binding protein; Sh ble from Streptoalloteichus hindustanus; confers resistance to bleomycin, phleomycin, and Zeocin™
   6114..6239    +  CDS            ble (fragment): BLE_KLEPN - Experimental evidence at protein level: Swiss-Prot protein existence level 1. Binding protein with a strong affinity to the bleomycin family of antibiotics. Binds to CL990; an antimitotic-antibiotic compound. From Klebsiella pneumoniae.
   6234..6355    +  polyA_signal   SV40 poly(A) signal: SV40 polyadenylation signal
   6426..6448    -  protein_bind   lac operator (fragment): The lac repressor binds to the lac operator to inhibit transcription in E. coli. This inhibition can be relieved by adding lactose or isopropyl-β-D-thiogalactopyranoside (IPTG). lac repressor encoded by lacI
   6452..6482    -  promoter       lac promoter: promoter for the E. coli lac operon
   6497..6518    -  protein_bind   CAP binding site: CAP binding activates transcription in the presence of cAMP. E. coli catabolite activator protein
   6531..6623    -  CDS            lacI (fragment): lac repressor; lacI; The lac repressor binds to the lac operator to inhibit transcription in E. coli. This inhibition can be relieved by adding lactose or isopropyl-β-D-thiogalactopyranoside (IPTG).
   6806..7394    -  rep_origin     ori: high-copy-number ColE1/pMB1/pBR322/pUC origin of replication
   7565..8425    -  CDS            AmpR: β-lactamase; bla; confers resistance to ampicillin, carbenicillin, and related antibiotics
   8426..8530    -  promoter       AmpR promoter: bla
   8589..8641    -  misc_feature   bom (fragment): basis of mobility region from pBR322
   8796..9175    +  enhancer       CMV enhancer: human cytomegalovirus immediate early enhancer
   9176..9375    +  promoter       CMV promoter: human cytomegalovirus (CMV) immediate early promoter
   9393..9573    +  LTR            5' LTR (truncated): truncated 5' long terminal repeat (LTR) from HIV-1
   9620..9745    +  misc_feature   HIV-1 Ψ: packaging signal of human immunodeficiency virus type 1
   9729..10092   +  CDS            HIV-1 gag (fragment): gag protein from human immunodeficiency virus 1; gag
  10238..10471   +  misc_feature   RRE: The Rev response element (RRE) of HIV-1 allows for Rev-dependent mRNA export from the nucleus to the cytoplasm.
  10848..88      +  CDS            Rev (fragment) (across the origin): human immunodeficiency virus 1 (HIV-1) Rev protein; rev; enhances nuclear export of unspliced and incompletely spliced viral mRNAs
