[The description below was written by a language model from this plasmid's Addgene catalogue record and pLannotate feature annotations shown in this document.]
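Description:
pLenti PA-mCit-NL is a lentiviral mammalian expression vector built on the FUGW backbone. It serves as the positive-control construct for a bioluminescence-based two-hybrid assay of protein-protein interactions in mammalian cells. The catalogue lists the total size as 10,311 bp, whereas the sequenced record behind the feature table is 10,860 nt, so the two figures do not quite agree. In bacteria the plasmid is maintained through a high-copy ColE1/pUC-type origin and selected with ampicillin via β-lactamase. An f1 origin is also present. A Zeocin/bleomycin resistance cassette (SV40 and EM7 promoters, BleoR, SV40 poly(A)) sits in the backbone outside the LTR-flanked region, so it would not be transferred with the packaged viral genome.

The viral portion starts with a CMV enhancer/promoter fused to a truncated HIV-1 5' LTR, which drives genomic RNA production in packaging cells. This is followed by the Ψ packaging signal with a partial gag fragment, the RRE for Rev-dependent nuclear export, and the cPPT/CTS. The human ubiquitin C promoter then drives a single fusion open reading frame. It consists of two IgG-binding units of Staphylococcus aureus protein A, the yellow fluorescent protein mCitrine, and human codon-optimised NanoLuc luciferase. An attB2 site downstream of the fusion is a Gateway recombination site, although the record gives the cloning method as unknown. A WPRE enhances transcript expression, and a truncated downstream LTR and a bGH polyadenylation signal close the cassette.

Because the NanoLuc donor and mCitrine acceptor are covalently linked, the fusion should give constitutive energy transfer. The protein A tag allows capture on immunoglobulin for a co-precipitation luminescence readout, so the one construct provides a reference signal for both assay readouts.
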