Addgene plasmid #113452: pLenti PA-mCit-NL
Purpose: Lentiviral ProteinA-mCitrine-NanoLuc hybrid-fusion control expression vector (positive control)
Depositing lab: Erich Wanker. Depositing organization: Max-Delbrueck-Centrum fuer Molekulare Medizin (MDC). Publication: LuTHy: a double-readout bioluminescence-based two-hybrid technology for quantitative mapping of protein-protein interactions in mammalian cells. Trepte P, Kruse S, Kostova S, Hoffmann S, Buntru A, Tempelmeier A, Secker C, Diez L, Schulz A, Klockmeier K, Zenkner M, Golusik S, Rau K, Schnoegl S, Garner CC, Wanker EE. Mol Syst Biol. 2018 Jul 11;14(7):e8071. doi: 10.15252/msb.20178071. PubMed 29997244.
Backbone
  Vector backbone: FUGW
  Backbone manufacturer: FUGW was a gift from David Baltimore (Addgene plasmid # 14883)
  Total vector size (bp): 10311
  Vector type: Mammalian Expression, Lentiviral, Luciferase
Growth in bacteria
  Bacterial resistance: Ampicillin, 100 μg/mL
  Growth temperature: 37°C
  Growth strain: NEB Stable
  Copy number: High Copy
Gene/Insert
  Gene/Insert name: ProteinA-mCitrine-NanoLuc
  Insert size (bp): 1650
  Promoter: hUBbC
  Cloning method: Unknown
  Sequencing primers: 5′ tgaagctccggttttgaact; 3′ ggcattaaagcagcgtatcc
Resource information
  A portion of this plasmid was derived from a plasmid made by: Viral Core Facility (VCF) of the Charité – Universitätsmedizin Berlin
Terms and licenses: Academic/Nonprofit Terms; Industry Terms: Not Available to Industry
How to cite: pLenti PA-mCit-NL was a gift from Erich Wanker (Addgene plasmid # 113452 ; http://n2t.net/addgene:113452 ; RRID:Addgene_113452)
